>Addgene plasmid #83145 | Hs.KRAS4b G13C | depositor full sequence | sequence record 158108 | Full Sequence
TTAACGCTAGCATGGATGTTTTCCCAGTCACGACGTTGTAAAACGACGGCCAGTCTTAAAATTCGAGCTC
GGTCCGAGGATCCGAAATAATGATTTTATTTTGACTGATAGTGACCTGTTCGTTGCAACAAATTGATAAG
CAATGCTTTTTTATAATGCCAACTTTGTACAAAAAAGTTGGCACCATGACTGAATATAAACTTGTGGTAG
TTGGAGCTGGTTGCGTAGGCAAGAGTGCCTTGACGATACAGCTAATTCAGAATCATTTTGTGGACGAATA
TGATCCAACAATAGAGGATTCCTACAGGAAGCAAGTAGTAATTGATGGAGAAACCTGTCTCTTGGATATT
CTCGACACAGCAGGTCAAGAGGAGTACAGTGCAATGAGGGACCAGTACATGAGGACTGGGGAGGGCTTTC
TTTGTGTATTTGCCATAAATAATACTAAATCATTTGAAGATATTCACCATTATAGAGAACAAATTAAAAG
AGTTAAGGACTCTGAAGATGTACCTATGGTCCTAGTAGGAAATAAATGTGATTTGCCTTCTAGAACAGTA
GACACAAAACAGGCTCAGGACTTAGCAAGAAGTTATGGAATTCCTTTTATTGAAACATCAGCAAAGACAA
GACAGGGTGTTGATGATGCCTTCTATACATTAGTTCGAGAAATTCGAAAACATAAAGAAAAGATGAGCAA
AGATGGTAAAAAGAAGAAAAAGAAGTCAAAGACAAAGTGTGTAATTATGTAATCAACTTTCTTGTACAAA
GTTGGCATTATAGGAAAGCATTGCTTATCAATTTGTTGCAACGAACAGGTCACTATCAGTCAAAATAAAA
TCATTATTTGCATGCAAGCTTAGATCCTCTAGACCAGCCAGGACAGAAATGCCTCGACTTCGCTGCTACC
CAAGGTTGCCGGGTGACGCACACCGTGGAAACGGATGAAGGCACGAACCCAGTGGACATAAGCCTGTTCG
GTTCGTAAGCTGTAATGCAAGTAGCGTATGCGCTCACGCAACTGGTCCAGAACCTTGACCGAACGCAGCG
GTGGTAACGGCGCAGTGGCGGTTTTCATGGCTTGTTATGACTGTTTTTTTGGGGTACAGTCTATGCCTCG
GGCATCCAAGCAGCAAGCGCGTTACGCCGTGGGTCGATGTTTGATGTTATGGAGCAGCAACGATGTTACG
CAGCAGGGCAGTCGCCCTAAAACAAAGTTAAACATTATGAGGGAAGCGGTGATCGCCGAAGTATCGACTC
AACTATCAGAGGTAGTTGGCGTCATCGAGCGCCATCTCGAACCGACGTTGCTGGCCGTACATTTGTACGG
CTCCGCAGTGGATGGCGGCCTGAAGCCACACAGTGATATTGATTTGCTGGTTACGGTGACCGTAAGGCTT
GATGAAACAACGCGGCGAGCTTTGATCAACGACCTTTTGGAAACTTCGGCTTCCCCTGGAGAGAGCGAGA
TTCTCCGCGCTGTAGAAGTCACCATTGTTGTGCACGACGACATCATTCCGTGGCGTTATCCAGCTAAGCG
CGAACTGCAATTTGGAGAATGGCAGCGCAATGACATTCTTGCAGGTATCTTCGAGCCAGCCACGATCGAC
ATTGATCTGGCTATCTTGCTGACAAAAGCAAGAGAACATAGCGTTGCCTTGGTAGGTCCAGCGGCGGAGG
AACTCTTTGATCCGGTTCCTGAACAGGATCTATTTGAGGCGCTAAATGAAACCTTAACGCTATGGAACTC
GCCGCCCGACTGGGCTGGCGATGAGCGAAATGTAGTGCTTACGTTGTCCCGCATTTGGTACAGCGCAGTA
ACCGGCAAAATCGCGCCGAAGGATGTCGCTGCCGACTGGGCAATGGAGCGCCTGCCGGCCCAGTATCAGC
CCGTCATACTTGAAGCTAGACAGGCTTATCTTGGACAAGAAGAAGATCGCTTGGCCTCGCGCGCAGATCA
GTTGGAAGAATTTGTCCACTACGTGAAAGGCGAGATCACCAAGGTAGTCGGCAAATAACCCTCGAGCCAC
CCATGACCAAAATCCCTTAACGTGAGTTACGCGTCGTTCCACTGAGCGTCAGACCCCGTAGAAAAGATCA
AAGGATCTTCTTGAGATCCTTTTTTTCTGCGCGTAATCTGCTGCTTGCAAACAAAAAAACCACCGCTACC
AGCGGTGGTTTGTTTGCCGGATCAAGAGCTACCAACTCTTTTTCCGAAGGTAACTGGCTTCAGCAGAGCG
CAGATACCAAATACTGTCCTTCTAGTGTAGCCGTAGTTAGGCCACCACTTCAAGAACTCTGTAGCACCGC
CTACATACCTCGCTCTGCTAATCCTGTTACCAGTGGCTGCTGCCAGTGGCGATAAGTCGTGTCTTACCGG
GTTGGACTCAAGACGATAGTTACCGGATAAGGCGCAGCGGTCGGGCTGAACGGGGGGTTCGTGCACACAG
CCCAGCTTGGAGCGAACGACCTACACCGAACTGAGATACCTACAGCGTGAGCATTGAGAAAGCGCCACGC
TTCCCGAAGGGAGAAAGGCGGACAGGTATCCGGTAAGCGGCAGGGTCGGAACAGGAGAGCGCACGAGGGA
GCTTCCAGGGGGAAACGCCTGGTATCTTTATAGTCCTGTCGGGTTTCGCCACCTCTGACTTGAGCGTCGA
TTTTTGTGATGCTCGTCAGGGGGGCGGAGCCTATGGAAAAACGCCAGCAACGCGGCCTTTTTACGGTTCC
TGGCCTTTTGCTGGCCTTTTGCTCACATGTTCTTTCCTGCGTTATCCCCTGATTCTGTGGATAACCGTAT
TACCGCCTTTGAGTGAGCTGATACCGCTCGCCGCAGCCGAACGACCGAGCGCAGCGAGTCAGTGAGCGAG
GAAGCGGAAGAGCGCCCAATACGCAAACCGCCTCTCCCCGCGCGTTGGCCGATTCATTAATGCAGCTGGC
ACGACAGGTTTCCCGACTGGAAAGCGGGCAGTGAGCGCAACGCAATTAATACGCGTACCGCTAGCCAGGA
AGAGTTTGTAGAAACGCAAAAAGGCCATCCGTCAGGATGGCCTTCTGCTTAGTTTGATGCCTGGCAGTTT
ATGGCGGGCGTCCTGCCCGCCACCCTCCGGGCCGTTGCTTCACAACGTTCAAATCCGCTCCCGGCGGATT
TGTCCTACTCAGGAGAGCGTTCACCGACAAACAACAGATAAAACGAAAGGCCCAGTCTTCCGACTGAGCC
TTTCGTTTTATTTGATGCCTGGCAGTTCCCTACTCTCGCG
Features (pLannotate 1.2.2; 11 found; start..end, strand, type, name):
     18..54      -  CDS            lacZα (fragment): LacZα fragment of β-galactosidase; lacZ fragment
     85..180     +  protein_bind   attL3: mutant version of attL; recombination site for the Gateway® LR reaction LR Clonase™
    186..752     +  CDS            K-Ras: human small GTPase proto-oncoprotein
    757..850     -  protein_bind   attL2 (fragment): mutant version of attL; recombination site for the Gateway® LR reaction LR Clonase™
    965..988     +  promoter       Pc promoter (fragment): intI1 (promoter lies within the coding sequence); class 1 integron promoter
   1164..1220    +  CDS            GmR (fragment): gentamycin acetyltransferase; aacC1; confers resistance to gentamycin
   1227..2018    +  CDS            SmR: aminoglycoside adenylyltransferase (Murphy, 1985); aadA; confers resistance to spectinomycin and streptomycin
   2111..2699    +  rep_origin     ori: high-copy-number ColE1/pMB1/pBR322/pUC origin of replication
   2882..2974    +  CDS            lacI (fragment): lac repressor; lacI; The lac repressor binds to the lac operator to inhibit transcription in E. coli. This inhibition can be relieved by adding lactose or isopropyl-β-D-thiogalactopyranoside (IPTG).
   3029..3056    -  terminator     rrnB T2 terminator: transcription terminator T2 from the E. coli rrnB gene
   3188..3231    +  terminator     rrnB T1 terminator: Escherichia coli rrnB; transcription terminator T1 from the E. coli rrnB gene
