[The description below was written by a language model from this plasmid's Addgene catalogue record and pLannotate feature annotations shown in this document.]
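Description:
Hs.KRAS4b G13C is a Gateway entry clone built on the pDonor-255 backbone, carrying the human KRAS4B open reading frame with a glycine-to-cysteine substitution at codon 13, one of the oncogenic hotspot positions of this small GTPase. The plasmid is about 3.3 kb in total (a roughly 2.7 kb backbone plus a 567 bp insert). It is maintained in E. coli from a high-copy ColE1/pUC-type origin and selected with spectinomycin through the aadA aminoglycoside adenylyltransferase gene. That gene appears to be driven by a class 1 integron Pc promoter fragment lying upstream, next to a short remnant of a gentamicin resistance gene. Small lacZα and lacI fragments are backbone leftovers rather than functional elements. The rrnB T1 and T2 terminators lie just upstream of the cloning region and probably insulate the insert from read-through transcription.

The KRAS coding sequence is flanked by two attL recombination sites. The automated annotation labels these as attL3 and a partial attL2, so the exact identity of the upstream site should be checked against the depositor's description before a destination vector is chosen. There is no promoter for the insert in this plasmid; as an entry clone it is not meant to express the protein. It serves instead as a sequence-verified source from which the ORF is moved by LR recombination into destination vectors that supply their own promoters and tags. Because the ORF retains its stop codon, it suits native expression or N-terminal fusions but not C-terminal tagging, which also leaves the C-terminal end of KRAS4B unmodified. Typical uses would be generating expression constructs for studying mutant RAS biochemistry, signalling or drug response.
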