Addgene plasmid #83145: Hs.KRAS4b G13C
Purpose: Gateway ORF Entry clone of human KRAS4B [NM_004985.4 ] with stop codon (for native or N-terminal fusions), G13C mutation
Depositing lab: Dominic Esposito. Depositing organization: National Cancer Institute (NCI).
Backbone
  Vector backbone: pDonor-255
  Backbone size w/o insert (bp): 2693
  Vector type: Gateway Entry Clone
Growth in bacteria
  Bacterial resistance: Spectinomycin, 50 μg/mL
  Growth temperature: 37°C
  Growth strain: DH10B
  Copy number: High Copy
Gene/Insert
  Gene/Insert name: KRAS
  Species: H. sapiens (human)
  Insert size (bp): 567
  Mutation: G13C
  GenBank ID: NM_004985.4
  Entrez Gene: KRAS (a.k.a. 'C-K-RAS, C-K-RAS, CFC2, K-RAS2A, K-RAS2B, K-RAS4A, K-RAS4B, K-Ras, K-Ras 2, KI-RAS, KRAS1, KRAS2, NS, NS3, OES, RALD, RASK2, c-Ki-ras, c-Ki-ras2)
  Cloning method: Gateway Cloning
  Sequencing primers: 5′ M13F 23-mer (5'-CCCAGTCACGACGTTGTAAAACG); 3′ attLR 23-mer (5'-TAACATCAGAGATTTTGAGACAC)
Terms and licenses: Academic/Nonprofit Terms; Industry Terms: Not Available to Industry
How to cite: Hs.KRAS4b G13C was a gift from Dominic Esposito (Addgene plasmid # 83145 ; http://n2t.net/addgene:83145 ; RRID:Addgene_83145)
