>Addgene plasmid #83145 | Hs.KRAS4b G13C | addgene partial sequence | sequence record 159043 | M13pUC-Fwd 5'-CCCAGTCACGACGTTGTAAAACG-3'
AATTCGAGCTCGGTCCGAGGATCCGAAATAATGATTTTATTTTGACTGATAGTGACCTGTTCGTTGCAAC
AAATTGATAAGCAATGCTTTTTTATAATGCCAACTTTGTACAAAAAAGTTGGCACCATGACTGAATATAA
ACTTGTGGTAGTTGGAGCTGGTTGCGTAGGCAAGAGTGCCTTGACGATACAGCTAATTCAGAATCATTTT
GTGGACGAATATGATCCAACAATAGAGGATTCCTACAGGAAGCAAGTAGTAATTGATGGAGAAACCTGTC
TCTTGGATATTCTCGACACAGCAGGTCAAGAGGAGTACAGTGCAATGAGGGACCAGTACATGAGGACTGG
GGAGGGCTTTCTTTGTGTATTTGCCATAAATAATACTAAATCATTTGAAGATATTCACCATTATAGAGAA
CAAATTAAAAGAGTTAAGGACTCTGAAGATGTACCTATGGTCCTAGTAGGAAATAAATGTGATTTGCCTT
CTAGAACAGTAGACACAAAACAGGCTCAGGACTTAGCAAGAAGTTATGGAATTCCTTTTATTGAAACATC
AGCAAAGACAAGACAGGGTGTTGATGATGCCTTCTATACATTAGTTCGAGAAATTCGAAAACATAAAGAA
AAGATGAGCAAAGATGGTAAAAAGAAGAAAAAGAAGTCAAAGACAAAGTGTGTAATTATGTAATCAACTT
TCTTGTACAAAGTTGGCATTATAGGAAAGCATTGCTTATCAATTTGTTGCAACGAACAGGTCACTATCAG
TCAAAATAAAATCATTATTTGCATGCAAGCTTAGATCCTCTAGACCAGCCAGGACAGAAATGCCTCGACT
TCGCTGCTACCCAAGGTTGCCGGGTGACGCACACCGTGGAAACGGATGAAGGCACGAACCCAGTGGACAT
AAGCCTGTT
